>Addgene plasmid #65127 | pYTK020 | depositor full sequence | sequence record 110180 | Full Sequence
TCGGTCTCAAACGACGATGGCTTCTTATCTCACTTCAATAGTACTTTCCACCGGTTATACTTCCGGCTTT
TCCCTATTAATACAAGCTACAATTTCAATGGGTGGCAAATAATGTGTAGAATAGAAAATAAGCCGACAGG
GTAATAAAGAAAATTTTTAGAAAAAAAAGGTTAGATGGCTTATTTAAGTTACAGGCTAGCGAAAAAAGGA
ACTTCAGGGCAAGTAAAGTGTTTGATTGGGCACTAGCATGGCTTATAAAGGCGAGCAATTGTCGAAACTA
ATTAATGTTGTACGGACTATTGCTGTCATCTCGTGGTAAATGCGTGTTCCAGGTCGAATACTACTTGCAC
ACAGGCGAGCGGGGCCCCATAAAAGTGTTGCCGATTTGTTAAGTTGTCTTTTCGGTTTTTCTACTCTGTT
ATTCCTTACTTCCCTTTTTAAGAACTCTTTTTATCCTTCATTTAGGATCTTGCACGTTTCCGCCTCATCA
CTTGAATTAAAACATGTCTCTGTCAGTAAACCTTGGCGTTTCTATTGTTCTTCATAGTTCAACTTTTATT
ATTACCCGCCCTGCGCGTTTACATTTTTCCAGCAACAGCCAGCGAAAAATTAGAAAATCTGGTTGTTGAC
ACCTCAAGAACAAGGGCAATTAGCCTCAGCGTCGAATATAGATCATATTAGAATACCTATAGCTCCATCA
AAAGAAATACACAAGATCTATGTGAGACCAGACCAATAAAAAACGCCCGGCGGCAACCGAGCGTTCTGAA
CAAATCCAGATGGAGTTCTGAGGTCATTACTGGATCTATCAACAGGAGTCCAAGCGAGCTCGATATCAAA
TTACGCCCCGCCCTGCCACTCATCGCAGTACTGTTGTAATTCATTAAGCATTCTGCCGACATGGAAGCCA
TCACAAACGGCATGATGAACCTGAATCGCCAGCGGCATCAGCACCTTGTCGCCTTGCGTATAATATTTGC
CCATGGTGAAAACGGGGGCGAAGAAGTTGTCCATATTGGCCACGTTTAAATCAAAACTGGTGAAACTCAC
CCAGGGATTGGCTGAAACGAAAAACATATTCTCAATAAACCCTTTAGGGAAATAGGCCAGGTTTTCACCG
TAACACGCCACATCTTGCGAATATATGTGTAGAAACTGCCGGAAATCGTCGTGGTATTCACTCCAGAGCG
ATGAAAACGTTTCAGTTTGCTCATGGAAAACGGTGTAACAAGGGTGAACACTATCCCATATCACCAGCTC
ACCGTCTTTCATTGCCATACGAAATTCCGGATGAGCATTCATCAGGCGGGCAAGAATGTGAATAAAGGCC
GGATAAAACTTGTGCTTATTTTTCTTTACGGTCTTTAAAAAGGCCGTAATATCCAGCTGAACGGTCTGGT
TATAGGTACATTGAGCAACTGACTGAAATGCCTCAAAATGTTCTTTACGATGCCATTGGGATATATCAAC
GGTGGTATATCCAGTGATTTTTTTCTCCATTTTAGCTTCCTTAGCTCCTGAAAATCTCGATAACTCAAAA
AATACGCCCGGTAGTGATCTTATTTCATTATGGTGAAAGTTGGAACCTCTTACGTGCCCGATCAATCATG
ACCAAAATCCCTTAACGTGAGTTTTCGTTCCACTGAGCGTCAGACCCCGTAGAAAAGATCAAAGGATCTT
CTTGAGATCCTTTTTTTCTGCGCGTAATCTGCTGCTTGCAAACAAAAAAACCACCGCTACCAGCGGTGGT
TTGTTTGCCGGATCAAGAGCTACCAACTCTTTTTCCGAAGGTAACTGGCTTCAGCAGAGCGCAGATACCA
AATACTGTTCTTCTAGTGTAGCCGTAGTTAGGCCACCACTTCAAGAACTCTGTAGCACCGCCTACATACC
TCGCTCTGCTAATCCTGTTACCAGTGGCTGCTGCCAGTGGCGATAAGTCGTGTCTTACCGGGTTGGACTC
AAGACGATAGTTACCGGATAAGGCGCAGCGGTCGGGCTGAACGGGGGGTTCGTGCACACAGCCCAGCTTG
GAGCGAACGACCTACACCGAACTGAGATACCTACAGCGTGAGCTATGAGAAAGCGCCACGCTTCCCGAAG
GGAGAAAGGCGGACAGGTATCCGGTAAGCGGCAGGGTCGGAACAGGAGAGCGCACGAGGGAGCTTCCAGG
GGGAAACGCCTGGTATCTTTATAGTCCTGTCGGGTTTCGCCACCTCTGACTTGAGCGTCGATTTTTGTGA
TGCTCGTCAGGGGGGCGGAGCCTATGGAAAAACGCCAGCAACGCGGCCTTTTTACGGTTCCTGGCCTTTT
GCTGGCCTTTTGCTCACATGTTCTTTCCTGCGTTATCCCCTGATTCTGTGGATAACCGTAG
Features (pLannotate 1.2.2; 4 found; start..end, strand, type, name):
    736..770     -  terminator     lambda t0 terminator: minimal transcription terminator from phage lambda (Scholtissek and Grosse, 1987)
    844..1500    -  CDS            cat: CAT_ECOLX - Experimental evidence at protein level: Swiss-Prot protein existence level 1. This enzyme is an effector of chloramphenicol resistance in bacteria. From Escherichia coli. This protein is used as a marker in many commonly used cloning vectors, such as pACYC184.
   1501..1598    -  promoter       cat promoter: promoter of the E. coli cat gene encoding chloramphenicol acetyltransferase
   1682..2270    +  rep_origin     ori: high-copy-number ColE1/pMB1/pBR322/pUC origin of replication
