[The description below was written by a language model from this plasmid's Addgene catalogue record and pLannotate feature annotations shown in this document.]
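Description:
pYTK020 is a small (about 2.4 kb) part-storage plasmid from a modular yeast toolkit (YTK) for hierarchical, multipart Golden Gate-style assembly. It is built on the toolkit's part entry vector, pYTK001, and is maintained in E. coli rather than being a functional yeast vector in its own right. Although the catalogue lists it as "Bacterial Expression," nothing in the record suggests it expresses a payload in bacteria. The annotated backbone consists of a high-copy ColE1/pMB1-type origin of replication and a chloramphenicol acetyltransferase (cat) gene driven by its native promoter and followed by a minimal phage lambda t0 terminator, giving chloramphenicol selection. No yeast origin, centromere, or auxotrophic marker is annotated. This fits its role as a donor of a single part that is later combined with others to form a complete yeast cassette.

The payload is pRET2, described as a promoter from Saccharomyces cerevisiae and formatted as a "Type 2" part, the position reserved for promoters in this assembly standard. The insert was introduced through BsmBI sites that were destroyed during cloning, as is typical for Type IIS entry-vector cloning. The automated feature table does not annotate the promoter itself. By elimination it probably lies in the unannotated region of roughly 700 bp upstream of the terminator, but the record does not give its exact boundaries, flanking overhangs, or strength. In use, the part would be released and joined with compatible toolkit parts such as coding sequences and terminators to build transcription units for expression in budding yeast.
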