Addgene plasmid #65127: pYTK020
Purpose: Encodes pRET2 as a Type 2 part to be used in the Dueber YTK system
Depositing lab: John Dueber. Depositing organization: University of California, Berkeley. Publication: A Highly Characterized Yeast Toolkit for Modular, Multipart Assembly. Lee ME, DeLoache WC, Cervantes B, Dueber JE. ACS Synth Biol. 2015 Apr 14. 10.1021/sb500366v PubMed 25871405.
Backbone
  Vector backbone: pYTK001
  Vector type: Bacterial Expression
Growth in bacteria
  Bacterial resistance: Chloramphenicol, 25 μg/mL
  Growth temperature: 37°C
  Growth strain: DH10B
  Copy number: High Copy
Gene/Insert
  Gene/Insert name: pRET2
  Species: S. cerevisiae (budding yeast)
  Cloning method: Restriction Enzyme; 5′ cloning site BsmBI (destroyed during cloning); 3′ cloning site BsmBI (destroyed during cloning)
Terms and licenses: Academic/Nonprofit Terms; Industry Terms: Not Available to Industry
Depositor comments: Type 2 parts are promoters in the Dueber YTK. For more information, please visit the supplemental information in PMID:25871405.
How to cite: pYTK020 was a gift from John Dueber (Addgene plasmid # 65127 ; http://n2t.net/addgene:65127 ; RRID:Addgene_65127)
