>Addgene plasmid #65127 | pYTK020 | addgene partial sequence | sequence record 114962 | pRS414-R 5'-CACCTCTGACTTGAGCGTCG-3'
CAGCAACGCGGCCTTTTTACGGTTCCTGGCCTTTTGCTGGCCTTTTGCTCACATGTTCTTTCCTGCGTTA
TCCCCTGATTCTGTGGATAACCGTAGTCGGTCTCAAACGACGATGGCTTCTTATCTCACTTCAATAGTAC
TTTCCACCGGTTATACTTCCGGCTTTTCCCTATTAATACAAGCTACAATTTCAATGGGTGGCAAATAATG
TGTAGAATAGAAAATAAGCCGACAGGGTAATAAAGAAAATTTTTAGAAAAAAAAGGTTAGATGGCTTATT
TAAGTTACAGGCTAGCGAAAAAAGGAACTTCAGGGCAAGTAAAGTGTTTGATTGGGCACTAGCATGGCTT
ATAAAGGCGAGCAATTGTCGAAACTAATTAATGTTGTACGGACTATTGCTGTCATCTCGTGGTAAATGCG
TGTTCCAGGTCGAATACTACTTGCACACAGGCGAGCGGGGCCCCATAAAAGTGTTGCCGATTTGTTAAGT
TGTCTTTTCGGTTTTTCTACTCTGTTATTCCTTACTTCCCTTTTTAAGAACTCTTTTTATCCTTCATTTA
GGATCTTGCACGTTTCCGCCTCATCACTTGAATTAAAACATGTCTCTGTCAGTAAACCTTGGCGTTTCTA
TTGTTCTTCATAGTTCAACTTTTATTATTACCCGCCCTGCGCGTTTACATTTTTCCAGCAACAGCCAGCG
AAAAATTAGAAAATCTGGTTGTTGACACCTCAAGAACAAGGGCAATTAGCCTCAGCGTCGAATATAGATC
ATATTAGAATACCTATAGCTCCATCAAAAGAAATACACAAGATCTATGTGAGACCAGACCAATAAAAAAC
GCCCGGCGGCAACCGAGCGTTCTGAACAAATCCAGATGGAGTTCTGAGGTCATTACTGGATCTATCAACA
GGAGTCCAAGCGAGCTCGATAT
