>Addgene plasmid #65127 | pYTK020 | addgene partial sequence | sequence record 220900 | CAT-F 5'-GTTTGTGATGGCTTCCATGTC-3'
GTACTGCGATGAGTGGCAGGGCGGGGCGTAATTTGATATCGAGCTCGCTTGGACTCCTGTTGATAGATCC
AGTAATGACCTCAGAACTCCATCTGGATTTGTTCAGAACGCTCGGTTGCCGCCGGGCGTTTTTTATTGGT
CTGGTCTCACATAGATCTTGTGTATTTCTTTTGATGGAGCTATAGGTATTCTAATATGATCTATATTCGA
CGCTGAGGCTAATTGCCCTTGTTCTTGAGGTGTCAACAACCAGATTTTCTAATTTTTCGCTGGCTGTTGC
TGGAAAAATGTAAACGCGCAGGGCGGGTAATAATAAAAGTTGAACTATGAAGAACAATAGAAACGCCAAG
GTTTACTGACAGAGACATGTTTTAATTCAAGTGATGAGGCGGAAACGTGCAAGATCCTAAATGAAGGATA
AAAAGAGTTCTTAAAAAGGGAAGTAAGGAATAACAGAGTAGAAAAACCGAAAAGACAACTTAACAAATCG
GCAACACTTTTATGGGGCCCCGCTCGCCTGTGTGCAAGTAGTATTCGACCTGGAACACGCATTTACCACG
AGATGACAGCAATAGTCCGTACAACATTAATTAGTTTCGACAATTGCTCGCCTTTATAAGCCATGCTAGT
GCCCAATCAAACACTTTACTTGCCCTGAAGTTCCTTTTTTCGCTAGCCTGTAACTTAAATAAGCCATCTA
ACCTTTTTTTTCTAAAAATTTTCTTTATTACCCTGTCGGCTTATTTTCTATTCTACACATTATTTGCCAC
CCATTGAAATTGTAGCTTGTATTAATAGGGAAAAGCCGGAAGTATAACCGGTGGAAAGTACTATTGAAGT
GAGATAAGAAGCCATCGTCGTTTGAGA
